>Addgene plasmid #144969 | TFORF3493 | addgene full sequence | sequence record 404529 | Addgene NGS Result
TTAATGTAGTCTTATGCAATACTCTTGTAGTCTTGCAACATGGTAACGATGAGTTAGCAACATGCCTTAC
AAGGAGAGAAAAAGCACCGTGCATGCCGATTGGTGGAAGTAAGGTGGTACGATCGTGCCTTATTAGGAAG
GCAACAGACGGGTCTGACATGGATTGGACGAACCACTGAATTGCCGCATTGCAGAGATATTGTATTTAAG
TGCCTAGCTCGATACATAAACGGGTCTCTCTGGTTAGACCAGATCTGAGCCTGGGAGCTCTCTGGCTAAC
TAGGGAACCCACTGCTTAAGCCTCAATAAAGCTTGCCTTGAGTGCTTCAAGTAGTGTGTGCCCGTCTGTT
GTGTGACTCTGGTAACTAGAGATCCCTCAGACCCTTTTAGTCAGTGTGGAAAATCTCTAGCAGTGGCGCC
CGAACAGGGACTTGAAAGCGAAAGGGAAACCAGAGGAGCTCTCTCGACGCAGGACTCGGCTTGCTGAAGC
GCGCACGGCAAGAGGCGAGGGGCGGCGACTGGTGAGTACGCCAAAAATTTTGACTAGCGGAGGCTAGAAG
GAGAGAGATGGGTGCGAGAGCGTCAGTATTAAGCGGGGGAGAATTAGATCGCGATGGGAAAAAATTCGGT
TAAGGCCAGGGGGAAAGAAAAAATATAAATTAAAACATATAGTATGGGCAAGCAGGGAGCTAGAACGATT
CGCAGTTAATCCTGGCCTGTTAGAAACATCAGAAGGCTGTAGACAAATACTGGGACAGCTACAACCATCC
CTTCAGACAGGATCAGAAGAACTTAGATCATTATATAATACAGTAGCAACCCTCTATTGTGTGCATCAAA
GGATAGAGATAAAAGACACCAAGGAAGCTTTAGACAAGATAGAGGAAGAGCAAAACAAAAGTAAGACCAC
CGCACAGCAAGCGGCCGCTGATCTTCAGACCTGGAGGAGGAGATATGAGGGACAATTGGAGAAGTGAATT
ATATAAATATAAAGTAGTAAAAATTGAACCATTAGGAGTAGCACCCACCAAGGCAAAGAGAAGAGTGGTG
CAGAGAGAAAAAAGAGCAGTGGGAATAGGAGCTTTGTTCCTTGGGTTCTTGGGAGCAGCAGGAAGCACTA
TGGGCGCAGCGTCAATGACGCTGACGGTACAGGCCAGACAATTATTGTCTGGTATAGTGCAGCAGCAGAA
CAATTTGCTGAGGGCTATTGAGGCGCAACAGCATCTGTTGCAACTCACAGTCTGGGGCATCAAGCAGCTC
CAGGCAAGAATCCTGGCTGTGGAAAGATACCTAAAGGATCAACAGCTCCTGGGGATTTGGGGTTGCTCTG
GAAAACTCATTTGCACCACTGCTGTGCCTTGGAATGCTAGTTGGAGTAATAAATCTCTGGAACAGATTTG
GAATCACACGACCTGGATGGAGTGGGACAGAGAAATTAACAATTACACAAGCTTAATACACTCCTTAATT
GAAGAATCGCAAAACCAGCAAGAAAAGAATGAACAAGAATTATTGGAATTAGATAAATGGGCAAGTTTGT
GGAATTGGTTTAACATAACAAATTGGCTGTGGTATATAAAATTATTCATAATGATAGTAGGAGGCTTGGT
AGGTTTAAGAATAGTTTTTGCTGTACTTTCTATAGTGAATAGAGTTAGGCAGGGATATTCACCATTATCG
TTTCAGACCCACCTCCCAACCCCGAGGGGACCCATGCATTGCATCTCAATTAGTCAGCAACCAGGTGTGG
AAAGTCCCCAGGCTCCCCAGCAGGCAGAAGTATGCAAAGCATGCGTCTCAATTAGTCAGCAACCATAGTC
CCGCCCCTAACTCCGCCCATCCCGCCCCTAACTCCGCCCAGTTCCGCCCATTCTCCGCCCCATGGCTGAC
TAATTTTTTTTATTTATGCAGAGGCCGAGGCCGCCTCGGCCTCTGAGCTATTCCAGAAGTAGTGAGGAGG
CTTTTTTGGAGGCCTAGGCTTTTGCAAAAAGCTTTCTAGAGGTACCACCGGAGCTTACCATGACCGAGTA
CAAGCCCACGGTGCGCCTCGCCACCCGCGACGACGTCCCCAGGGCCGTACGCACCCTCGCCGCCGCGTTC
GCCGACTACCCCGCCACGCGCCACACCGTCGATCCGGACCGCCACATCGAGCGGGTCACCGAGCTGCAAG
AACTCTTCCTCACGCGCGTCGGGCTCGACATCGGCAAGGTGTGGGTCGCGGACGACGGCGCCGCCGTGGC
GGTCTGGACCACGCCGGAGAGCGTCGAAGCGGGGGCGGTGTTCGCCGAGATCGGCCCGCGCATGGCCGAG
TTGAGCGGTTCCCGGCTGGCCGCGCAGCAACAGATGGAAGGCCTCCTGGCGCCGCACCGGCCCAAGGAGC
CCGCGTGGTTCCTGGCCACCGTCGGCGTCTCGCCCGACCACCAGGGCAAGGGTCTGGGCAGCGCCGTCGT
GCTCCCCGGAGTGGAGGCGGCCGAGCGCGCCGGGGTGCCCGCCTTCCTGGAGACCTCCGCGCCCCGCAAC
CTCCCCTTCTACGAGCGGCTCGGCTTCACCGTCACCGCCGACGTCGAGGTGCCCGAAGGACCGCGCACCT
GGTGCATGACCCGCAAGCCCGGTGCCAGTTAACGAATTCTAGATCTTGAGACAAATGGCAGTATTCATCC
ACAATTTTAAAAGAAAAGGGGGGATTGGGGGGTACAGTGCAGGGGAAAGAATAGTAGACATAATAGCAAC
AGACATACAAACTAAAGAATTACAAAAACAAATTACAAAAATTCAAAATTTTCGGGTTTATTACAGGGAC
AGCAGAGATCCACTTTGGCGCCGGCTCGAGGCCTGCAGGTGCAAAGATGGATAAAGTTTTAAACAGAGAG
GAATCTTTGCAGCTAATGGACCTTCTAGGTCTTGAAAGGAGTGGGAATTGGCTCCGGTGCCCGTCAGTGG
GCAGAGCGCACATCGCCCACAGTCCCCGAGAAGTTGGGGGGAGGGGTCGGCAATTGAACCGGTGCCTAGA
GAAGGTGGCGCGGGGTAAACTGGGAAAGTGATGTCGTGTACTGGCTCCGCCTTTTTCCCGAGGGTGGGGG
AGAACCGTATATAAGTGCAGTAGTCGCCGTGAACGTTCTTTTTCGCAACGGGTTTGCCGCCAGAACACAG
GTAAGTGCCGTGTGTGGTTCCCGCGGGCCTGGCCTCTTTACGGGTTATGGCCCTTGCGTGCCTTGAATTA
CTTCCACCTGGCTGCAGTACGTGATTCTTGATCCCGAGCTTCGGGTTGGAAGTGGGTGGGAGAGTTCGAG
GCCTTGCGCTTAAGGAGCCCCTTCGCCTCGTGCTTGAGTTGAGGCCTGGCCTGGGCGCTGGGGCCGCCGC
GTGCGAATCTGGTGGCACCTTCGCGCCTGTCTCGCTGCTTTCGATAAGTCTCTAGCCATTTAAAATTTTT
GATGACCTGCTGCGACGCTTTTTTTCTGGCAAGATAGTCTTGTAAATGCGGGCCAAGATCTGCACACTGG
TATTTCGGTTTTTGGGGCCGCGGGCGGCGACGGGGCCCGTGCGTCCCAGCGCACATGTTCGGCGAGGCGG
GGCCTGCGAGCGCGGCCACCGAGAATCGGACGGGGGTAGTCTCAAGCTGGCCGGCCTGCTCTGGTGCCTG
GCCTCGCGCCGCCGTGTATCGCCCCGCCCTGGGCGGCAAGGCTGGCCCGGTCGGCACCAGTTGCGTGAGC
GGAAAGATGGCCGCTTCCCGGCCCTGCTGCAGGGAGCTCAAAATGGAGGACGCGGCGCTCGGGAGAGCGG
GCGGGTGAGTCACCCACACAAAGGAAAAGGGCCTTTCCGTCCTCAGCCGTCGCTTCATGTGACTCCACGG
AGTACCGGGCGCCGTCCAGGCACCTCGATTAGTTCTCGAGCTTTTGGAGTACGTCGTCTTTAGGTTGGGG
GGAGGGGTTTTATGCGATGGAGTTTCCCCACACTGAGTGGGTGGAGACTGAAGTTAGGCCAGCTTGGCAC
TTGATGTAATTCTCCTTGGAATTTGCCCTTTTTGAGTTTGGATCTTGGTTCATTCTCAAGCCTCAGACAG
TGGTTCAAAGTTTTTTTCTTCCATTTCAGGTGTCGTGAGGCTAGCATCGATTGATCAACAAGTTTGTACA
AAAAAGTTGGCACCATGGACTCAGTGGCTTTTGAGGATGTGTCTGTGAGCTTCAGCCAGGAGGAGTGGGC
TCTGCTGGCTCCTTCACAGAAGAAACTCTACAGAGATGTGATGCAGGAAACATTCAAGAACCTGGCATCT
ATAGGGGAAAAATGGGAAGACCCGAATGTTGAAGATCAACACAAAAACCAAGGACGAAATCTAAGAAGCC
ATACGGGAGAGAGACTCTGTGAAGGTAAAGAAGGTAGTCAATGTGCAGAAAACTTCAGTCCCAATCTCAG
TGTGACGAAGAAGACTGCCGGAGTAAAACCATATGAGTGTACTATCTGTGGAAAAGCCTTCATGCGTCTC
TCATCCCTTACTAGACACATGAGGTCTCACACTGGATACGAGCTATTTGAGAAGCCATATAAATGTAAGG
AGTGTGAGAAAGCCTTTAGTTATCTCAAATCCTTTCAAAGACATGAAAGGAGTCACACTGGAGAAAAACC
CTATAAATGTAAACAATGTGGAAAAACCTTCATATATCACCAGCCCTTTCAAAGACATGAGCGGACTCAC
ATTGGAGAAAAACCCTATGAATGTAAGCAATGTGGAAAAGCTCTTAGTTGTTCCAGTTCGCTTCGAGTTC
ATGAAAGGATTCACACTGGAGAAAAGCCCTATGAATGTAAACAATGTGGGAAAGCCTTCAGTTGTTCCAG
TTCTATTCGAGTACACGAAAGAACTCACACTGGAGAGAAACCCTATGCATGTAAGGAATGTGGGAAAGCC
TTCATTTCCCACACAAGTGTTCTAACACACATGATAACACACAACGGAGATAGACCTTATAAATGCAAAG
AATGTGGAAAGGCATTCATTTTTCCCAGTTTTTTACGAGTACATGAAAGAATTCACACTGGAGAGAAACC
CTATAAATGTAAACAATGTGGTAAAGCCTTCAGATGTTCCACCTCCATTCAAATTCATGAAAGAATTCAT
ACTGGAGAGAAGCCCTATAAATGTAAAGAATGTGGGAAATCTTTCAGTGCACGCCCAGCCTTTCGAGTAC
ACGTGAGAGTGCATACTGGAGAGAAACCCTATAAGTGTAAAGAATGTGGGAAAGCCTTTAGTAGAATCAG
TTACTTTCGAATACATGAAAGGACTCACACTGGAGAGAAACCCTACGAATGTAAAAAATGTGGGAAAACT
TTCAATTATCCTCTAGATTTGAAAATCCACAAGAGAAATCACACTGGAGAAAAACCCTATGAGTGTAAGG
AATGTGCAAAAACCTTCATTTCTCTTGAGAACTTTCGAAGACACATGATCACCCACACTGGAGACGGACC
TTATAAATGTAGGGACTGTGGGAAGGTGTTCATTTTTCCTAGTGCGTTACGAACACATGAAAGAACTCAC
ACTGGAGAGAAACCCTATGAATGTAAACAATGTGGAAAAGCCTTTAGTTGTTCTAGTTACATTCGGATAC
ATAAAAGAACTCACACTGGGGAGAAACCTTATGAATGTAAGGAATGCGGGAAGGCCTTTATTTATCCCAC
AAGCTTTCAAGGACACATGAGAATGCATACTGGAGAGAAACCCTATAAATGTAAAGAATGTGGGAAGGCC
TTTAGTCTTCACAGTTCCTTTCAAAGACATACAAGAATTCACAATTATGAGAAACCTCTTGAATGTAAGC
AATGTGGAAAAGCCTTCAGTGTGTCCACATCCTTAAAAAAACATATGAGAATGCACAATCGATTGCCAAC
TTTCTTGTACAAAGTGGTTGATATCGGTAAGCCTATCCCTAACCCTCTCCTCGGTCTCGATTCTACGTAG
TAATGAACTAGTCCGTAACTTGAAAGTATTTCGATTTCTTGGCTTTATATATCTTGTGGAAAGGACGATA
TTCAACTATACCGACCTTGGTGACGCGTTAAGTCGACAATCAACCTCTGGATTACAAAATTTGTGAAAGA
TTGACTGGTATTCTTAACTATGTTGCTCCTTTTACGCTATGTGGATACGCTGCTTTAATGCCTTTGTATC
ATGCTATTGCTTCCCGTATGGCTTTCATTTTCTCCTCCTTGTATAAATCCTGGTTGCTGTCTCTTTATGA
GGAGTTGTGGCCCGTTGTCAGGCAACGTGGCGTGGTGTGCACTGTGTTTGCTGACGCAACCCCCACTGGT
TGGGGCATTGCCACCACCTGTCAGCTCCTTTCCGGGACTTTCGCTTTCCCCCTCCCTATTGCCACGGCGG
AACTCATCGCCGCCTGCCTTGCCCGCTGCTGGACAGGGGCTCGGCTGTTGGGCACTGACAATTCCGTGGT
GTTGTCGGGGAAATCATCGTCCTTTCCTTGGCTGCTCGCCTGTGTTGCCACCTGGATTCTGCGCGGGACG
TCCTTCTGCTACGTCCCTTCGGCCCTCAATCCAGCGGACCTTCCTTCCCGCGGCCTGCTGCCGGCTCTGC
GGCCTCTTCCGCGTCTTCGCCTTCGCCCTCAGACGAGTCGGATCTCCCTTTGGGCCGCCTCCCCGCGTCG
ACTTTAAGACCAATGACTTACAAGGCAGCTGTAGATCTTAGCCACTTTTTAAAAGAAAAGGGGGGACTGG
AAGGGCTAATTCACTCCCAACGAAGACAAGATCTGCTTTTTGCTTGTACTGGGTCTCTCTGGTTAGACCA
GATCTGAGCCTGGGAGCTCTCTGGCTAACTAGGGAACCCACTGCTTAAGCCTCAATAAAGCTTGCCTTGA
GTGCTTCAAGTAGTGTGTGCCCGTCTGTTGTGTGACTCTGGTAACTAGAGATCCCTCAGACCCTTTTAGT
CAGTGTGGAAAATCTCTAGCAGTACGTATAGTAGTTCATGTCATCTTATTATTCAGTATTTATAACTTGC
AAAGAAATGAATATCAGAGAGTGAGAGGAACTTGTTTATTGCAGCTTATAATGGTTACAAATAAAGCAAT
AGCATCACAAATTTCACAAATAAAGCATTTTTTTCACTGCATTCTAGTTGTGGTTTGTCCAAACTCATCA
ATGTATCTTATCATGTCTGGCTCTAGCTATCCCGCCCCTAACTCCGCCCATCCCGCCCCTAACTCCGCCC
AGTTCCGCCCATTCTCCGCCCCATGGCTGACTAATTTTTTTTATTTATGCAGAGGCCGAGGCCGCCTCGG
CCTCTGAGCTATTCCAGAAGTAGTGAGGAGGCTTTTTTGGAGGCCTAGGGACGTACCCAATTCGCCCTAT
AGTGAGTCGTATTACGCGCGCTCACTGGCCGTCGTTTTACAACGTCGTGACTGGGAAAACCCTGGCGTTA
CCCAACTTAATCGCCTTGCAGCACATCCCCCTTTCGCCAGCTGGCGTAATAGCGAAGAGGCCCGCACCGA
TCGCCCTTCCCAACAGTTGCGCAGCCTGAATGGCGAATGGG
[124 nt withheld, positions 7532-7655]
C
[91 nt withheld, positions 7657-7747]
A
[49 nt withheld, positions 7749-7797]
CCTTTGACGTTGGAGTCCACGTTCTTT
[37 nt withheld, positions 7825-7861]
ACCCTATCTCGGTCTATTCTTTTGATTTATAAGGGATTTTGCCGATTTCGGCCTATTGGTTAAAAAATGA
GCTGATTTAACAAAAATTTAACGCGAATTTTAACAAAATATTAACGCTTACAATTTAGGTGGCACTTTTC
GGGGAAATGTGCGCGGAACCCCTATTTGTTTATTTTTCTAAATACATTCAAATATGTATCCGCTCATGAG
ACAATAACCCTGATAAATGCTTCAATAATATTGAAAAAGGAAGAGTATGAGTATTCAACATTTCCGTGTC
GCCCTTATTCCCTTTTTTGCGGCATTTTGCCTTCCTGTTTTTGCTCACCCAGAAACGCTGGTGAAAGTAA
AAGATGCTGAAGATCAGTTGGGTGCACGAGTGGGTTACATCGAACTGGATCTCAACAGCGGTAAGATCCT
TGAGAGTTTTCGCCCCGAAGAACGTTTTCCAATGATGAGCACTTTTAAAGTTCTGCTATGTGGCGCGGTA
TTATCCCGTATTGACGCCGGGCAAGAGCAACTCGGTCGCCGCATACACTATTCTCAGAATGACTTGGTTG
AGTACTCACCAGTCACAGAAAAGCATCTTACGGATGGCATGACAGTAAGAGAATTATGCAGTGCTGCCAT
AACCATGAGTGATAACACTGCGGCCAACTTACTTCTGACAACGATCGGAGGACCGAAGGAGCTAACCGCT
TTTTTGCACAACATGGGGGATCATGTAACTCGCCTTGATCGTTGGGAACCGGAGCTGAATGAAGCCATAC
CAAACGACGAGCGTGACACCACGATGCCTGTAGCAATGGCAACAACGTTGCGCAAACTATTAACTGGCGA
ACTACTTACTCTAGCTTCCCGGCAACAATTAATAGACTGGATGGAGGCGGATAAAGTTGCAGGACCACTT
CTGCGCTCGGCCCTTCCGGCTGGCTGGTTTATTGCTGATAAATCTGGAGCCGGTGAGCGTGGGTCTCGCG
GTATCATTGCAGCACTGGGGCCAGATGGTAAGCCCTCCCGTATCGTAGTTATCTACACGACGGGGAGTCA
GGCAACTATGGATGAACGAAATAGACAGATCGCTGAGATAGGTGCCTCACTGATTAAGCATTGGTAACTG
TCAGACCAAGTTTACTCATATATACTTTAGATTGATTTAAAACTTCATTTTTAATTTAAAAGGATCTAGG
TGAAGATCCTTTTTGATAATCTCATGACCAAAATCCCTTAACGTGAGTTTTCGTTCCACTGAGCGTCAGA
CCCCGTAGAAAAGATCAAAGGATCTTCTTGAGATCCTTTTTTTCTGCGCGTAATCTGCTGCTTGCAAACA
AAAAAACCACCGCTACCAGCGGTGGTTTGTTTGCCGGATCAAGAGCTACCAACTCTTTTTCCGAAGGTAA
CTGGCTTCAGCAGAGCGCAGATACCAAATACTGTTCTTCTAGTGTAGCCGTAGTTAGGCCACCACTTCAA
GAACTCTGTAGCACCGCCTACATACCTCGCTCTGCTAATCCTGTTACCAGTGGCTGCTGCCAGTGGCGAT
AAGTCGTGTCTTACCGGGTTGGACTCAAGACGATAGTTACCGGATAAGGCGCAGCGGTCGGGCTGAACGG
GGGGTTCGTGCACACAGCCCAGCTTGGAGCGAACGACCTACACCGAACTGAGATACCTACAGCGTGAGCT
ATGAGAAAGCGCCACGCTTCCCGAAGGGAGAAAGGCGGACAGGTATCCGGTAAGCGGCAGGGTCGGAACA
GGAGAGCGCACGAGGGAGCTTCCAGGGGGAAACGCCTGGTATCTTTATAGTCCTGTCGGGTTTCGCCACC
TCTGACTTGAGCGTCGATTTTTGTGATGCTCGTCAGGGGGGCGGAGCCTATGGAAAAACGCCAGCAACGC
GGCCTTTTTACGGTTCCTGGCCTTTTGCTGGCCTTTTGCTCACATGTTCTTTCCTGCGTTATCCCCTGAT
TCTGTGGATAACCGTATTACCGCCTTTGAGTGAGCTGATACCGCTCGCCGCAGCCGAACGACCGAGCGCA
GCGAGTCAGTGAGCGAGGAAGCGGAAGAGCGCCCAATACGCAAACCGCCTCTCCCCGCGCGTTGGCCGAT
TCATTAATGCAGCTGGCACGACAGGTTTCCCGACTGGAAAGCGGGCAGTGAGCGCAACGCAATTAATGTG
AGTTAGCTCACTCATTAGGCACCCCAGGCTTTACACTTTATGCTTCCGGCTCGTATGTTGTGTGGAATTG
TGAGCGGATAACAATTTCACACAGGAAACAGCTATGACCATGATTACGCCAAGCGCGCAATTAACCCTCA
CTAAAGGGAACAAAAGCTGGAGCTGCAAGC
Features (pLannotate 1.2.2; 34 found; start..end, strand, type, name):
      5..231     +  promoter       RSV promoter: Rous sarcoma virus enhancer/promoter
    232..412     +  LTR            5' LTR (truncated): truncated 5' long terminal repeat (LTR) from HIV-1
    459..584     +  misc_feature   HIV-1 Ψ: packaging signal of human immunodeficiency virus type 1
    568..931     +  CDS            HIV-1 gag (fragment): gag protein from human immunodeficiency virus 1; gag
   1077..1310    +  misc_feature   RRE: The Rev response element (RRE) of HIV-1 allows for Rev-dependent mRNA export from the nucleus to the cytoplasm.
   1687..1713    +  CDS            Rev (fragment): human immunodeficiency virus 1 (HIV-1) Rev protein; rev; enhances nuclear export of unspliced and incompletely spliced viral mRNAs
   1720..1743    +  promoter       SV40 promoter (fragment): SV40 early promoter
   1744..1815    +  promoter       SV40 promoter (fragment): SV40 enhancer and early promoter
   1839..1974    +  rep_origin     SV40 ori: SV40 origin of replication
   2020..2616    +  CDS            PuroR (fragment): puromycin N-acetyltransferase; pac from Streptomyces; confers resistance to puromycin
   2665..2782    +  misc_feature   cPPT/CTS: central polypurine tract and central termination sequence of HIV-1
   2847..2913    +  CDS            small t antigen (fragment): SV40 (simian virus 40) small t antigen
   2920..4098    +  promoter       EF-1α promoter: strong constitutive promoter for human elongation factor EF-1α
   4119..4136    +  protein_bind   attB1 (fragment): mutant version of attB; core recombination site for the Gateway® BP reaction BP Clonase™
   4145..4531    +  CDS            ZNF791 (fragment): ZN791_HUMAN - Experimental evidence at protein level: Swiss-Prot protein existence level 1. May be involved in transcriptional regulation. From Homo sapiens (Human).
   5880..5897    -  protein_bind   attB2 (fragment): mutant version of attB; core recombination site for the Gateway® BP reaction BP Clonase™
   5906..5947    +  CDS            V5 tag: epitope tag from simian virus 5
   5963..6016    +  promoter       U6 promoter (fragment): RNA polymerase III promoter for human U6 snRNA
   6058..6646    +  misc_feature   WPRE: woodchuck hepatitis virus posttranscriptional regulatory element
   6697..6716    +  misc_feature   cPPT/CTS (fragment): central polypurine tract and central termination sequence of HIV-1
   6718..6951    +  LTR            3' LTR (ΔU3): self-inactivating 3' long terminal repeat (LTR) from HIV-1
   7029..7150    +  polyA_signal   SV40 poly(A) signal: SV40 polyadenylation signal
   7190..7325    +  rep_origin     SV40 ori: SV40 origin of replication
   7346..7364    -  promoter       T7 promoter: promoter for bacteriophage T7 RNA polymerase
   7372..7527    +  CDS            lacZα (fragment): LacZα fragment of β-galactosidase; lacZ fragment
   7532..7960    +  rep_origin     f1 ori (sequence partly withheld): f1 bacteriophage origin of replication; arrow indicates direction of (+) strand synthesis
   8013..8117    +  promoter       AmpR promoter: bla
   8118..8978    +  CDS            AmpR: β-lactamase; bla; confers resistance to ampicillin, carbenicillin, and related antibiotics
   9149..9737    +  rep_origin     ori: high-copy-number ColE1/pMB1/pBR322/pUC origin of replication
   9920..10012   +  CDS            lacI (fragment): lac repressor; lacI; The lac repressor binds to the lac operator to inhibit transcription in E. coli. This inhibition can be relieved by adding lactose or isopropyl-β-D-thiogalactopyranoside (IPTG).
  10025..10046   +  protein_bind   CAP binding site: CAP binding activates transcription in the presence of cAMP. E. coli catabolite activator protein
  10061..10091   +  promoter       lac promoter: promoter for the E. coli lac operon
  10099..10115   +  protein_bind   lac operator: The lac repressor binds to the lac operator to inhibit transcription in E. coli. This inhibition can be relieved by adding lactose or isopropyl-β-D-thiogalactopyranoside (IPTG). lac repressor encoded by lacI
  10160..10178   +  promoter       T3 promoter: promoter for bacteriophage T3 RNA polymerase
