[The description below was written by a language model from this plasmid's Addgene catalogue record and pLannotate feature annotations shown in this document.]
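Description:
TFORF3493 is a lentiviral mammalian expression plasmid built on the pLX_TRC317 backbone and carrying the human zinc-finger gene ZNF791. It belongs to a collection of barcoded transcription factor ORF vectors. It is maintained in E. coli through a high-copy ColE1/pUC-type origin with ampicillin resistance (AmpR), and an f1 origin and lac/T7/T3 remnants of the cloning backbone are also present. The depositor notes that the plasmid can recombine, as is common for LTR-containing vectors.

The viral portion has a third-generation, self-inactivating layout. An RSV promoter drives a truncated HIV-1 5' LTR, followed by the Ψ packaging signal with a partial gag sequence, the RRE for Rev-dependent export of the genomic RNA, a cPPT/CTS, and a ΔU3 3' LTR with a downstream SV40 polyadenylation signal. Within this unit, an SV40 early promoter drives puromycin N-acetyltransferase for selecting transduced cells. A separate EF-1α promoter drives the ZNF791 ORF, which was inserted by Gateway recombination and is flanked by attB1 and attB2 sites. The ORF is fused at its C terminus to a V5 epitope tag for detection, and a WPRE downstream enhances transcript expression. The automated annotation labels only the first part of the attB-flanked insert as ZNF791.

According to the record, each vector in the collection carries a unique 24-bp barcode that identifies its transcription factor. The feature table does not annotate this barcode, so its position cannot be stated from it. The construct is intended for overexpressing ZNF791 in mammalian cells after lentiviral delivery, either alone or in pooled screens where barcode readout reveals which factors drive a phenotype such as directed differentiation.
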