Addgene plasmid #144969: TFORF3493
Purpose: Lentiviral vector for overexpressing transcription factor ORFs with unique 24-bp barcodes. Barcodes facilitate identification of transcription factors in pooled screens.
Depositing lab: Feng Zhang. Depositing organization: Broad Institute. Publication: A transcription factor atlas of directed differentiation. Joung J, Ma S, Tay T, Geiger-Schuller KR, Kirchgatterer PC, Verdine VK, Guo B, Arias-Garcia MA, Allen WE, Singh A, Kuksenko O, Abudayyeh OO, Gootenberg JS, Fu Z, Macrae RK, Buenrostro JD, Regev A, Zhang F. Cell. 2023 Jan 5;186(1):209-229.e26. doi: 10.1016/j.cell.2022.11.026. PubMed 36608654.
Backbone
  Vector backbone: pLX_TRC317
  Backbone manufacturer: Broad Institute Genetic Perturbation Platform
  Backbone size w/o insert (bp): 8264
  Vector type: Mammalian Expression, Lentiviral
  Selectable markers: Puromycin
Growth in bacteria
  Bacterial resistance: Ampicillin, 100 μg/mL
  Growth temperature: 37°C
  Growth strain: NEB Stable
  Copy number: High Copy
Gene/Insert
  Gene/Insert name: ZNF791
  Species: H. sapiens (human)
  Insert size (bp): 1937
  Entrez Gene: ZNF791 (a.k.a. FLJ90396, MGC126179, MGC126180)
  Promoter: EF1a
  Tag / fusion protein: V5 (C terminal on insert)
  Cloning method: Gateway Cloning
  Sequencing primers: 5′ GGGTGGAGACTGAAGTTAGGCCAG; 3′ CACATAGCGTAAAAGGAGCAACATAG
Resource information
  A portion of this plasmid was derived from a plasmid made by: Broad Institute Genetic Perturbation Platform
Terms and licenses: Academic/Nonprofit Terms; Industry Terms: Not Available to Industry
Depositor comments: NM_153358.2 Please test multiple small colonies in case of plasmid recombination. To make this collection available in a timely manner, a portion of this collection was not fully sequenced by Addgene. If an Addgene verified full plasmid sequence is not available, please contact us prior to placing an order to request the full sequence.
How to cite: TFORF3493 was a gift from Feng Zhang (Addgene plasmid # 144969 ; http://n2t.net/addgene:144969 ; RRID:Addgene_144969)
