>Addgene plasmid #144969 | TFORF3493 | depositor partial sequence | sequence record 287022 | Insert
ATCGATTGATCAACAAGTTTGTACAAAAAAGTTGGCACCATGGACTCAGTGGCTTTTGAGGATGTGTCTG
TGAGCTTCAGCCAGGAGGAGTGGGCTCTGCTGGCTCCTTCACAGAAGAAACTCTACAGAGATGTGATGCA
GGAAACATTCAAGAACCTGGCATCTATAGGGGAAAAATGGGAAGACCCGAATGTTGAAGATCAACACAAA
AACCAAGGACGAAATCTAAGAAGCCATACGGGAGAGAGACTCTGTGAAGGTAAAGAAGGTAGTCAATGTG
CAGAAAACTTCAGTCCCAATCTCAGTGTGACGAAGAAGACTGCCGGAGTAAAACCATATGAGTGTACTAT
CTGTGGAAAAGCCTTCATGCGTCTCTCATCCCTTACTAGACACATGAGGTCTCACACTGGATACGAGCTA
TTTGAGAAGCCATATAAATGTAAGGAGTGTGAGAAAGCCTTTAGTTATCTCAAATCCTTTCAAAGACATG
AAAGGAGTCACACTGGAGAAAAACCCTATAAATGTAAACAATGTGGAAAAACCTTCATATATCACCAGCC
CTTTCAAAGACATGAGCGGACTCACATTGGAGAAAAACCCTATGAATGTAAGCAATGTGGAAAAGCTCTT
AGTTGTTCCAGTTCGCTTCGAGTTCATGAAAGGATTCACACTGGAGAAAAGCCCTATGAATGTAAACAAT
GTGGGAAAGCCTTCAGTTGTTCCAGTTCTATTCGAGTACACGAAAGAACTCACACTGGAGAGAAACCCTA
TGCATGTAAGGAATGTGGGAAAGCCTTCATTTCCCACACAAGTGTTCTAACACACATGATAACACACAAC
GGAGATAGACCTTATAAATGCAAAGAATGTGGAAAGGCATTCATTTTTCCCAGTTTTTTACGAGTACATG
AAAGAATTCACACTGGAGAGAAACCCTATAAATGTAAACAATGTGGTAAAGCCTTCAGATGTTCCACCTC
CATTCAAATTCATGAAAGAATTCATACTGGAGAGAAGCCCTATAAATGTAAAGAATGTGGGAAATCTTTC
AGTGCACGCCCAGCCTTTCGAGTACACGTGAGAGTGCATACTGGAGAGAAACCCTATAAGTGTAAAGAAT
GTGGGAAAGCCTTTAGTAGAATCAGTTACTTTCGAATACATGAAAGGACTCACACTGGAGAGAAACCCTA
CGAATGTAAAAAATGTGGGAAAACTTTCAATTATCCTCTAGATTTGAAAATCCACAAGAGAAATCACACT
GGAGAAAAACCCTATGAGTGTAAGGAATGTGCAAAAACCTTCATTTCTCTTGAGAACTTTCGAAGACACA
TGATCACCCACACTGGAGACGGACCTTATAAATGTAGGGACTGTGGGAAGGTGTTCATTTTTCCTAGTGC
GTTACGAACACATGAAAGAACTCACACTGGAGAGAAACCCTATGAATGTAAACAATGTGGAAAAGCCTTT
AGTTGTTCTAGTTACATTCGGATACATAAAAGAACTCACACTGGGGAGAAACCTTATGAATGTAAGGAAT
GCGGGAAGGCCTTTATTTATCCCACAAGCTTTCAAGGACACATGAGAATGCATACTGGAGAGAAACCCTA
TAAATGTAAAGAATGTGGGAAGGCCTTTAGTCTTCACAGTTCCTTTCAAAGACATACAAGAATTCACAAT
TATGAGAAACCTCTTGAATGTAAGCAATGTGGAAAAGCCTTCAGTGTGTCCACATCCTTAAAAAAACATA
TGAGAATGCACAATCGATTGCCAACTTTCTTGTACAAAGTGGTTGATATCGGTAAGCCTATCCCTAACCC
TCTCCTCGGTCTCGATTCTACGTAGTAATGAACTAGTCCGTAACTTGAAAGTATTTCGATTTCTTGGCTT
TATATATCTTGTGGAAAGGACGATATTCAACTATACCGACCTTGGTG
