>Addgene plasmid #144969 | TFORF3493 | depositor partial sequence | sequence record 287023 | Barcode
TATTCAACTATACCGACCTTGGTG
